>Addgene plasmid #223969 | AiP11969 - pAAV-hsA2-AiE0140h-minRho-SYFP2-4X2C-WPRE-HGHpA (Alias: CN1969) | addgene full sequence | sequence record 449748 | Addgene NGS Result
CCTGCAGGCAGCTGCGCGCTCGCTCGCTCACTGAGGCCGCCCGGGCAAAGCCCGGGCGTCGGGCGACCTT
TGGTCGCCCGGCCTCAGTGAGCGAGCGAGCGCGCAGAGAGGGAGTGGCCAACTCCATCACTAGGGGTTCC
TGCGGCCGCACGCGTTTAGAACAATGGCTGGCCCATAGTAAATGCCGTGTTAGTGTGTTAGTTGCTGTTC
TTCCACGTCAGAAGAGGCACAGACAAATTACCACCAGGTGGCGCTCAGAGTCTGCGGAGGCATCACAACA
GCCCTGAATTTGAATCCTGCTCTGCCACTGCCTAGTTGAGACCTTTTACTACCTGACTAGCTGTTTGTGT
ATTTTAGGTGTTTGTTTATCTATACCTCTGAGAAAGCCATTTTTTTTAACATGAAGAAGTATAAAATATT
GTGTGTGAAGATTAAGCCCTTTCTTGCTCTATGTATTTGAGCCTAGAAAAAGACACACTCCCAAGAAATT
AGAATAAAGGGAAAAATGACTTTGAGATGTACTTTCTTAAAATAACTGAAGTAATGACCGCATGAGCCAG
CTGATGGGTTTTTAAATGGATACGTTTCTATCAGCCTGCTGCTTGATGCCAGAGCCAAATATATATGGAG
TGTATTATATCATATCCTGTAGGCAGGAGACTGTTGGGGCATTGGGGGACTTAGAGAGGTGAAGTGGCAG
GCTTGGCACAGGAATTAACAGCATGGCTACCGTCAACCAGAATTCGATATCATAATCAACCATAGGTACC
GAGCTCGGGATTCAGCCGGGAGCTTAGGGAGGGGAGGTCACTTCATAAGGGCCTGGGGGGGGAGTTGGAG
CCACGAGTCGTCCAGCCGGAGCCCCGTGTGGCTGAGCTCCGGCCTCAGAAGCATCCCCGGGTTGGATCCT
TCGAAGCTAGCGCTACCGGTCGCCACCATGGTGAGCAAGGGCGAGGAGCTGTTCACCGGGGTGGTGCCCA
TCCTGGTCGAGCTGGACGGCGACGTAAACGGCCACAAGTTCAGCGTGTCCGGCGAGGGCGAGGGCGATGC
CACCTACGGCAAGCTGACCCTGAAGCTGATCTGCACCACCGGCAAGCTGCCCGTGCCCTGGCCCACCCTC
GTGACCACCCTGGGCTACGGCGTGCAGTGCTTCGCCCGCTACCCCGACCACATGAAGCAGCACGACTTCT
TCAAGTCCGCCATGCCCGAAGGCTACGTCCAGGAGCGCACCATCTTCTTCAAGGACGACGGCAACTACAA
GACCCGCGCCGAGGTGAAGTTCGAGGGCGACACCCTGGTGAACCGCATCGAGCTGAAGGGCATCGACTTC
AAGGAGGACGGCAACATCCTGGGGCACAAGCTGGAGTACAACTACAACAGCCACAACGTCTATATCACCG
CCGACAAGCAGAAGAACGGCATCAAGGCCAACTTCAAGATCCGCCACAACATCGAGGACGGCGGCGTGCA
GCTCGCCGACCACTACCAGCAGAACACCCCCATCGGCGACGGCCCCGTGCTGCTGCCCGACAACCACTAC
CTGAGCTACCAGTCCAAGCTGAGCAAAGACCCCAACGAGAAGCGCGATCACATGGTCCTGCTGGAGTTCG
TGACCGCCGCCGGGATCACTCTCGGCATGGACGAGCTGTACAAGTAAGTCGACGGCGCGCCGCGGCCTTA
AAGAGACCGGTTCACTGTGACAGTAAAAGAGACCGGTTCACTGTGAGAATGAAAGAGACCGGTTCACTGT
GATCGGAAAAGAGACCGGTTCACTGTGAGCGGCCTTGAAACCCAGCAGACAATGTAGCTCAGTAGAAACC
CAGCAGACAATGTAGCTGAATGGAAACCCAGCAGACAATGTAGCTTCGGAGAAACCCAGCAGACAATGTA
GCTGTCGACGAATTCGATATCAAGCTTATCGATAATCAACCTCTGGATTACAAAATTTGTGAAAGATTGA
CTGGTATTCTTAACTATGTTGCTCCTTTTACGCTATGTGGATACGCTGCTTTAATGCCTTTGTATCATGC
TATTGCTTCCCGTATGGCTTTCATTTTCTCCTCCTTGTATAAATCCTGGTTGCTGTCTCTTTATGAGGAG
TTGTGGCCCGTTGTCAGGCAACGTGGCGTGGTGTGCACTGTGTTTGCTGACGCAACCCCCACTGGTTGGG
GCATTGCCACCACCTGTCAGCTCCTTTCCGGGACTTTCGCTTTCCCCCTCCCTATTGCCACGGCGGAACT
CATCGCCGCCTGCCTTGCCCGCTGCTGGACAGGGGCTCGGCTGTTGGGCACTGACAATTCCGTGGTGTTG
TCGGGGAAATCATCGTCCTTTCCTTGGCTGCTCGCCTATGTTGCCACCTGGATTCTGCGCGGGACGTCCT
TCTGCTACGTCCCTTCGGCCCTCAATCCAGCGGACCTTCCTTCCCGCGGCCTGCTGCCGGCTCTGCGGCC
TCTTCCGCGTCTTCGCCTTCGCCCTCAGACGAGTCGGATCTCCCTTTGGGCCGCCTCCCCGCATCGATAC
CGAGCGCTGCTCGAGAGATCTACGGGTGGCATCCCTGTGACCCCTCCCCAGTGCCTCTCCTGGCCCTGGA
AGTTGCCACTCCAGTGCCCACCAGCCTTGTCCTAATAAAATTAAGTTGCATCATTTTGTCTGACTAGGTG
TCCTTCTATAATATTATGGGGTGGAGGGGGGTGGTATGGAGCAAGGGGCAAGTTGGGAAGACAACCTGTA
GGGCCTGCGGGGTCTATTGGGAACCAAGCTGGAGTGCAGTGGCACAATCTTGGCTCACTGCAATCTCCGC
CTCCTGGGTTCAAGCGATTCTCCTGCCTCAGCCTCCCGAGTTGTTGGGATTCCAGGCATGCATGACCAGG
CTCAGCTAATTTTTGTTTTTTTGGTAGAGACGGGGTTTCACCATATTGGCCAGGCTGGTCTCCAACTCCT
AATCTCAGGTGATCTACCCACCTTGGCCTCCCAAATTGCTGGGATTACAGGCGTGAACCACTGCTCCCTT
CCCTGTCCTTCTGATTTTGTAGGTAACCACGTGCGGACCGAGCGGCCGCAGGAACCCCTAGTGATGGAGT
TGGCCACTCCCTCTCTGCGCGCTCGCTCGCTCACTGAGGCCGGGCGACCAAAGGTCGCCCGACGCCCGGG
CTTTGCCCGGGCGGCCTCAGTGAGCGAGCGAGCGCGCAGCTGCCTGCAGGGGCGCCTGATGCGGTATTTT
CTCCTTACGCATCTGTGCGGTATTTCACACCGCATA
[142 nt withheld, positions 3257-3398]
C
[141 nt withheld, positions 3400-3540]
CCTTTGACGTTGGAGTCCACGTTCTTT
[37 nt withheld, positions 3568-3604]
ACCCTATCTCGGGCTATTCTTTTGATTTATAAGGGATTTTGCCGATTTCGGCCTATTGGTTAAAAAATGA
GCTGATTTAACAAAAATTTAACGCGAATTTTAACAAAATATTAACGTTTACAATTTTATGGTGCACTCTC
AGTACAATCTGCTCTGATGCCGCATAGTTAAGCCAGCCCCGACACCCGCCAACACCCGCTGACGCGCCCT
GACGGGCTTGTCTGCTCCCGGCATCCGCTTACAGACAAGCTGTGACCGTCTCCGGGAGCTGCATGTGTCA
GAGGTTTTCACCGTCATCACCGAAACGCGCGAGACGAAAGGGCCTCGTGATACGCCTATTTTTATAGGTT
AATGTCATGATAATAATGGTTTCTTAGACGTCAGGTGGCACTTTTCGGGGAAATGTGCGCGGAACCCCTA
TTTGTTTATTTTTCTAAATACATTCAAATATGTATCCGCTCATGAGACAATAACCCTGATAAATGCTTCA
ATAATATTGAAAAAGGAAGAGTATGAGTATTCAACATTTCCGTGTCGCCCTTATTCCCTTTTTTGCGGCA
TTTTGCCTTCCTGTTTTTGCTCACCCAGAAACGCTGGTGAAAGTAAAAGATGCTGAAGATCAGTTGGGTG
CACGAGTGGGTTACATCGAACTGGATCTCAACAGCGGTAAGATCCTTGAGAGTTTTCGCCCCGAAGAACG
TTTTCCAATGATGAGCACTTTTAAAGTTCTGCTATGTGGCGCGGTATTATCCCGTATTGACGCCGGGCAA
GAGCAACTCGGTCGCCGCATACACTATTCTCAGAATGACTTGGTTGAGTACTCACCAGTCACAGAAAAGC
ATCTTACGGATGGCATGACAGTAAGAGAATTATGCAGTGCTGCCATAACCATGAGTGATAACACTGCGGC
CAACTTACTTCTGACAACGATCGGAGGACCGAAGGAGCTAACCGCTTTTTTGCACAACATGGGGGATCAT
GTAACTCGCCTTGATCGTTGGGAACCGGAGCTGAATGAAGCCATACCAAACGACGAGCGTGACACCACGA
TGCCTGTAGCAATGGCAACAACGTTGCGCAAACTATTAACTGGCGAACTACTTACTCTAGCTTCCCGGCA
ACAATTAATAGACTGGATGGAGGCGGATAAAGTTGCAGGACCACTTCTGCGCTCGGCCCTTCCGGCTGGC
TGGTTTATTGCTGATAAATCTGGAGCCGGTGAGCGTGGGTCTCGCGGTATCATTGCAGCACTGGGGCCAG
ATGGTAAGCCCTCCCGTATCGTAGTTATCTACACGACGGGGAGTCAGGCAACTATGGATGAACGAAATAG
ACAGATCGCTGAGATAGGTGCCTCACTGATTAAGCATTGGTAACTGTCAGACCAAGTTTACTCATATATA
CTTTAGATTGATTTAAAACTTCATTTTTAATTTAAAAGGATCTAGGTGAAGATCCTTTTTGATAATCTCA
TGACCAAAATCCCTTAACGTGAGTTTTCGTTCCACTGAGCGTCAGACCCCGTAGAAAAGATCAAAGGATC
TTCTTGAGATCCTTTTTTTCTGCGCGTAATCTGCTGCTTGCAAACAAAAAAACCACCGCTACCAGCGGTG
GTTTGTTTGCCGGATCAAGAGCTACCAACTCTTTTTCCGAAGGTAACTGGCTTCAGCAGAGCGCAGATAC
CAAATACTGTCCTTCTAGTGTAGCCGTAGTTAGGCCACCACTTCAAGAACTCTGTAGCACCGCCTACATA
CCTCGCTCTGCTAATCCTGTTACCAGTGGCTGCTGCCAGTGGCGATAAGTCGTGTCTTACCGGGTTGGAC
TCAAGACGATAGTTACCGGATAAGGCGCAGCGGTCGGGCTGAACGGGGGGTTCGTGCACACAGCCCAGCT
TGGAGCGAACGACCTACACCGAACTGAGATACCTACAGCGTGAGCTATGAGAAAGCGCCACGCTTCCCGA
AGGGAGAAAGGCGGACAGGTATCCGGTAAGCGGCAGGGTCGGAACAGGAGAGCGCACGAGGGAGCTTCCA
GGGGGAAACGCCTGGTATCTTTATAGTCCTGTCGGGTTTCGCCACCTCTGACTTGAGCGTCGATTTTTGT
GATGCTCGTCAGGGGGGCGGAGCCTATGGAAAAACGCCAGCAACGCGGCCTTTTTACGGTTCCTGGCCTT
TTGCTGGCCTTTTGCTCACATGT
Features (pLannotate 1.2.2; 13 found; start..end, strand, type, name):
      1..141     -  repeat_region  AAV2 ITR: inverted terminal repeat of adeno-associated virus serotype 2 inverted
    938..1654    +  CDS            SYFP2: SYFP2 is a basic (constitutively fluorescent) yellow fluorescent protein published in 2006, derived from Aequorea victoria. It is reported to be a very rapidly-maturing monomer with moderate acid sensitivity.
   1900..1924    +  misc_feature   MCS (fragment): pBluescript multiple cloning site
   1924..2512    +  misc_feature   WPRE: woodchuck hepatitis virus posttranscriptional regulatory element
   2544..3020    +  polyA_signal   hGH poly(A) signal: human growth hormone polyadenylation signal
   3060..3200    +  repeat_region  AAV2 ITR: inverted terminal repeat of adeno-associated virus serotype 2 inverted
   3205..3256    -  misc_feature   bom (fragment): basis of mobility region from pBR322
   3275..3655    +  rep_origin     M13 ori (sequence partly withheld): M13 bacteriophage origin of replication; arrow indicates direction of (+) strand synthesis
   3731..3780    -  misc_feature   bom (fragment): basis of mobility region from pBR322
   3882..3917    -  CDS            rop (fragment): Rop protein, which maintains plasmids at low copy number; rop
   4012..4116    +  promoter       AmpR promoter: bla
   4117..4977    +  CDS            AmpR: β-lactamase; bla; confers resistance to ampicillin, carbenicillin, and related antibiotics
   5148..5736    +  rep_origin     ori: high-copy-number ColE1/pMB1/pBR322/pUC origin of replication
