[The description below was written by a language model from this plasmid's Addgene catalogue record and pLannotate feature annotations shown in this document.]
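Description:
AiP11969 - pAAV-hsA2-AiE0140h-minRho-SYFP2-4X2C-WPRE-HGHpA (alias CN1969) is an AAV transfer plasmid of about 5.8 kb built on a pAAV backbone. It is intended for packaging a recombinant AAV genome that reports enhancer activity in the brain. In bacteria it replicates from a high-copy ColE1/pUC-type origin and is selected with ampicillin through the bla gene and its promoter. The backbone also carries an M13 phage origin and small remnants of pBR322 bom and rop sequences. Two AAV2 inverted terminal repeats flank the expression cassette and define the segment that is replicated and encapsidated when rep, cap and helper functions are supplied in trans.

Between the ITRs, the payload is the AiE0140h enhancer, which according to the record was designed to drive AAV-mediated transgene expression in cortical Pvalb+ neurons. It is coupled to a minimal promoter and the coding sequence for SYFP2, a fast-maturing monomeric yellow fluorescent protein derived from Aequorea victoria. The record is inconsistent about the minimal promoter: the construct name indicates minRho, while the catalogue field lists minBG. The feature table does not resolve this, because the region upstream of SYFP2, where the enhancer and promoter would sit, is unannotated. The "hsA2" and "4X2C" elements in the name are also not annotated or explained; an unannotated stretch lies between SYFP2 and the WPRE, where the name places 4X2C. Downstream, the WPRE enhances transcript stability and expression, and the human growth hormone polyadenylation signal terminates the message. The construct belongs to a collection of enhancer AAVs for genetic access to cortical cell types, where fluorescent labelling serves to mark the targeted interneuron population.
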