Addgene plasmid #223969: AiP11969 - pAAV-hsA2-AiE0140h-minRho-SYFP2-4X2C-WPRE-HGHpA (Alias: CN1969)
Purpose: AiE0140h is an enhancer sequence, designed to drive AAV-mediated transgene expression in cortical Pvalb+ neurons
Depositing lab: Allen Institute for Brain Science & Jonathan Ting. Depositing organization: Allen Institute. Publication: A suite of enhancer AAVs and transgenic mouse lines for genetic access to cortical cell types (preprint). Ben-Simon Y, Hooper M, Narayan S, Daigle T, Dwivedi D, Way SW, Oster A, Stafford DA, Mich JK, Taormina MJ, Martinez RA, Opitz-Araya X, Roth JR, Allen S, Ayala A, Bakken TE, Barcelli T, Barta S, Bendrick J, Bertagnolli D, Bowlus J, Boyer G, Brouner K, Casian B, Casper T, Chakka AB, Chakrabarty R, Chance RK, Chavan S, Departee M, Donadio N, Dotson N, Egdorf T, Gabitto M, Garcia J, Gary A, Gasperini M, Goldy J, Gore BB, Graybuck L, Greisman N, Haeseleer F, Halterman C, Helback O, Hockemeyer D, Huang C, Huff S, Hunker A, Johansen N, Juneau Z, Kalmbach B, Khem S, Kussick E, Kutsal R, Larsen R, Lee C, Lee AY, Leibly M, Lenz GH, Liang E, Lusk N, Malone J, Mollenkopf T, Morin E, Newman D, Ng L, Ngo K, Omstead V, Oyama A, Pham T, Pom CA, Potekhina L, Ransford S, Rette D, Rimorin C, Rocha D, Ruiz A, Sanchez REA, Sedeno-Cortes A, Sevigny JP, Shapovalova N, Shulga L, Sigler AR, Siverts LA, Somasundaram S, Stewart K, Szelenyi E, Tieu M, Trader C, van Velthoven CTJ, Walker M, Weed N, Wirthlin M, Wood T, Wynalda B, Yao Z, Zhou T, Ariza J, Dee N, Reding M, Ronellenfitch K, Mufti S, Sunkin SM, Smith KA, Esposito L, Waters J, Thyagarajan B, Yao S, Lein ES, Zeng H, Levi BP, Ngai J, Ting J, Tasic B. bioRxiv [Preprint]. 2024 Sep 26:2024.06.10.597244. doi: 10.1101/2024.06.10.597244. PubMed 38915722.
Backbone
  Vector backbone: pAAV
  Vector type: AAV
Growth in bacteria
  Bacterial resistance: Ampicillin, 100 μg/mL
  Growth temperature: 30°C
  Growth strain: NEB Stable
  Copy number: High Copy
Gene/Insert
  Gene/Insert name: SYFP2
  Species: Synthetic
  Mutation: NA
  Promoter: minBG
  Cloning method: Other
Terms and licenses: Academic/Nonprofit Terms; Industry Terms: Not Available to Industry
Depositor comments: Cloning Method: RE Cloning
How to cite: AiP11969 - pAAV-hsA2-AiE0140h-minRho-SYFP2-4X2C-WPRE-HGHpA (Alias: CN1969) was a gift from Allen Institute for Brain Science & Jonathan Ting (Addgene plasmid # 223969 ; http://n2t.net/addgene:223969 ; RRID:Addgene_223969)
